>Addgene plasmid #124332 | pAS2-his-24::mNeptune | depositor full sequence | sequence record 237334 | pAS2-his-24::mNeptune sequence 4472 bps
CTAAATTGTAAGCGTTAATATTTTGTTAAAATTCGCGTTAAATTTTTGTTAAATCAGCTCATTTTTTAAC
CAATAGGCCGAAATCGGCAAAATCCCTTATAAATCAAAAGAATAGACCGAGATAGGGT
[37 nt withheld, positions 129-165]
AAAGAACGTGGACTCCAACGTCAAAGG
[49 nt withheld, positions 193-241]
T
[91 nt withheld, positions 243-333]
G
[124 nt withheld, positions 335-458]
CCCATTCGCCATTCAGGCTGCGCAACTGTTGGGAAGGGCGATCGGTGCGGGCCTCTTCGCTATTACGCCA
GCTGGCGAAAGGGGGATGTGCTGCAAGGCGATTAAGTTGGGTAACGCCAGGGTTTTCCCAGTCACGACGT
TGTAAAACGACGGCCAGTGAGCGCGCGTAATACGACTCACTATAGGGCGAATTGGAGCTCCACCGCGGAC
TAGTGGATCCCCCGGGCTGCAGCCTAGGATGTCTGATTCCGCTGTTGTTGCCGCCGCTGTCGAGCCAAAG
GTCCCAAAGGCTAAGGCCGCCAAGGCCGCCAAGCCAGCCGCCAAGGCCGCCAAGCCAACCAAAGTTGCCA
AGGCCAAGGCTCCAGTCGCTCACCCACCATACATCAACATGATCAAGGAGGCCATCAAGCAGCTCAAGGA
CCGCAAAGGAGCTTCCAAGCAGGCAATCCTCAAGTTCATCTCCCAAAACTACAAGCTCGGAGACAATGTC
ATCCAGATCAATGCTCATCTCCGTCAGGCTCTCAAGCGTGGTGTCACCAGCAAGGCCCTTGTTCAAGCCG
CCGGATCCGGAGCCAACGGACGTTTCCGTGTGCCAGAGAAGGCCGCCGCCGCCAAGAAGCCAGCAGCAGC
CAAGAAGCCAGCAGCAGCCAAGAAACCAGCAGCCGCCAAGAAAGCCACTGGAGAGAAGAAGGCAAAGAAG
CCAGCCGCTGCCAAGCCAAAGAAGGCCGCCACCGGAGATAAGAAGGTCAAGAAGGCCAAGAGCCCAAAGA
AGGTTGCCAAGCCAGCTGCCAAGAAGGTCGCCAAGTCTCCAGCCAAGAAGGCCGCTCCAAAGAAGATCGC
CAAGCCAGCTGCCAAGAAGGCCGCCAAGCCAGCCGCCAAGGCCGCATGCATGGTGAGCAAGGGCGAGGAG
CTGATCAAGGAGAACATGCACACCAAGCTGTACATGGAAGGCACCGTGAACAACCACCACTTCAAGTGCA
CCCACGAAGGGGAGGGCAAGCCCTACGAGGGCACCCAGACCAACAGGATTAAGGTGGTGGAGGGAGGCCC
CCTGCCGTTCGCATTCGACATCCTGGCCACCTGCTTTATGTACGGGAGCAAGACCTTCATCAACCACACC
CAGGGCATCCCCGATTTCTTTAAGCAGTCCTTCCCTGAGGGCTTCACATGGGAGAGAGTCACCACATACG
AAGACGGGGGCGTGCTTACCGTTACCCAGGACACCAGCCTCCAGGACGGCTGCTTGATCTACAACGTCAA
GCTCAGAGGGGTGAACTTCCCATCCAACGGCCCTGTGATGCAGAAGAAAACACTCGGCTGGGAGGCCAGT
ACCGAGACCCTGTACCCCGCTGACGGCGGCCTGGAAGGCAGATGCGACATGGCCCTGAAGCTCGTGGGCG
GGGGCCACCTGCACTGCAACCTGAAGACCACATACAGATCCAAGAAACCCGCTAAGAACCTCAAGATGCC
CGGCGTCTACTTTGTGGACCGCAGACTGGAAAGAATCAAGGAGGCCGACAATGAGACCTACGTCGAGCAG
CACGAGGTGGCTGTGGCCAGATACTGCGACCTCCCTAGCAAACTGGGGCACAAACTTAATGGCATGGACG
AGCTGTACAAGTAAAAGCTTTGGAATTCGCTAGCCGGCCATACAAGTAATCCGGATGATCGACGCCAACG
TCGTTGAATTTTCAAATTTTAAATACTGAATATTTGTTTTTTTTCCTATTATTTATTTATTCTCTTTGTG
TTTTTTTTCTTGCTTTCTAAAAAATTAATTCAATCCAAATCTAAACATGAGGGGCCCGGTACCCAGCTTT
TGTTCCCTTTAGTGAGGGTTAATTGCGCGCTTGGCGTAATCATGGTCATAGCTGTTTCCTGTGTGAAATT
GTTATCCGCTCACAATTCCACACAACATACGAGCCGGAAGCATAAAGTGTAAAGCCTGGGGTGCCTAATG
AGTGAGCTAACTCACATTAATTGCGTTGCGCTCACTGCCCGCTTTCCAGTCGGGAAACCTGTCGTGCCAG
CTGCATTAATGAATCGGCCAACGCGCGGGGAGAGGCGGTTTGCGTATTGGGCGCTCTTCCGCTTCCTCGC
TCACTGACTCGCTGCGCTCGGTCGTTCGGCTGCGGCGAGCGGTATCAGCTCACTCAAAGGCGGTAATACG
GTTATCCACAGAATCAGGGGATAACGCAGGAAAGAACATGTGAGCAAAAGGCCAGCAAAAGGCCAGGAAC
CGTAAAAAGGCCGCGTTGCTGGCGTTTTTCCATAGGCTCCGCCCCCCTGACGAGCATCACAAAAATCGAC
GCTCAAGTCAGAGGTGGCGAAACCCGACAGGACTATAAAGATACCAGGCGTTTCCCCCTGGAAGCTCCCT
CGTGCGCTCTCCTGTTCCGACCCTGCCGCTTACCGGATACCTGTCCGCCTTTCTCCCTTCGGGAAGCGTG
GCGCTTTCTCATAGCTCACGCTGTAGGTATCTCAGTTCGGTGTAGGTCGTTCGCTCCAAGCTGGGCTGTG
TGCACGAACCCCCCGTTCAGCCCGACCGCTGCGCCTTATCCGGTAACTATCGTCTTGAGTCCAACCCGGT
AAGACACGACTTATCGCCACTGGCAGCAGCCACTGGTAACAGGATTAGCAGAGCGAGGTATGTAGGCGGT
GCTACAGAGTTCTTGAAGTGGTGGCCTAACTACGGCTACACTAGAAGGACAGTATTTGGTATCTGCGCTC
TGCTGAAGCCAGTTACCTTCGGAAAAAGAGTTGGTAGCTCTTGATCCGGCAAACAAACCACCGCTGGTAG
CGGTGGTTTTTTTGTTTGCAAGCAGCAGATTACGCGCAGAAAAAAAGGATCTCAAGAAGATCCTTTGATC
TTTTCTACGGGGTCTGACGCTCAGTGGAACGAAAACTCACGTTAAGGGATTTTGGTCATGAGATTATCAA
AAAGGATCTTCACCTAGATCCTTTTAAATTAAAAATGAAGTTTTAAATCAATCTAAAGTATATATGAGTA
AACTTGGTCTGACAGTTACCAATGCTTAATCAGTGAGGCACCTATCTCAGCGATCTGTCTATTTCGTTCA
TCCATAGTTGCCTGACTCCCCGTCGTGTAGATAACTACGATACGGGAGGGCTTACCATCTGGCCCCAGTG
CTGCAATGATACCGCGAGACCCACGCTCACCGGCTCCAGATTTATCAGCAATAAACCAGCCAGCCGGAAG
GGCCGAGCGCAGAAGTGGTCCTGCAACTTTATCCGCCTCCATCCAGTCTATTAATTGTTGCCGGGAAGCT
AGAGTAAGTAGTTCGCCAGTTAATAGTTTGCGCAACGTTGTTGCCATTGCTACAGGCATCGTGGTGTCAC
GCTCGTCGTTTGGTATGGCTTCATTCAGCTCCGGTTCCCAACGATCAAGGCGAGTTACATGATCCCCCAT
GTTGTGCAAAAAAGCGGTTAGCTCCTTCGGTCCTCCGATCGTTGTCAGAAGTAAGTTGGCCGCAGTGTTA
TCACTCATGGTTATGGCAGCACTGCATAATTCTCTTACTGTCATGCCATCCGTAAGATGCTTTTCTGTGA
CTGGTGAGTACTCAACCAAGTCATTCTGAGAATAGTGTATGCGGCGACCGAGTTGCTCTTGCCCGGCGTC
AATACGGGATAATACCGCGCCACATAGCAGAACTTTAAAAGTGCTCATCATTGGAAAACGTTCTTCGGGG
CGAAAACTCTCAAGGATCTTACCGCTGTTGAGATCCAGTTCGATGTAACCCACTCGTGCACCCAACTGAT
CTTCAGCATCTTTTACTTTCACCAGCGTTTCTGGGTGAGCAAAAACAGGAAGGCAAAATGCCGCAAAAAA
GGGAATAAGGGCGACACGGAAATGTTGAATACTCATACTCTTCCTTTTTCAATATTATTGAAGCATTTAT
CAGGGTTATTGTCTCATGAGCGGATACATATTTGAATGTATTTAGAAAAATAAACAAATAGGGGTTCCGC
GCACATTTCCCCGAAAAGTGCCAC
Features (pLannotate 1.2.2; 14 found; start..end, strand, type, name):
     30..458     -  rep_origin     f1 ori (sequence partly withheld): f1 bacteriophage origin of replication; arrow indicates direction of (+) strand synthesis
    463..618     -  CDS            lacZα (fragment): LacZα fragment of β-galactosidase; lacZ fragment
    626..644     +  promoter       T7 promoter: promoter for bacteriophage T7 RNA polymerase
    667..690     +  misc_feature   MCS (fragment): pBluescript multiple cloning site
    697..1284    +  CDS            his-24 (fragment): H24_CAEEL - Also known as H1.1 Experimental evidence at protein level: Swiss-Prot protein existence level 1. Histones H1 are necessary for the condensation of nucleosome chains into higher-order structures. From Caenorhabditis elegans.
   1348..2082    +  CDS            mNeptune2.5: brighter version of the far-red fluorescent protein mNeptune2 with slightly blue-shifted spectra
   2284..2302    -  promoter       T3 promoter: promoter for bacteriophage T3 RNA polymerase
   2347..2363    -  protein_bind   lac operator: The lac repressor binds to the lac operator to inhibit transcription in E. coli. This inhibition can be relieved by adding lactose or isopropyl-β-D-thiogalactopyranoside (IPTG). lac repressor encoded by lacI
   2371..2401    -  promoter       lac promoter: promoter for the E. coli lac operon
   2416..2437    -  protein_bind   CAP binding site: CAP binding activates transcription in the presence of cAMP. E. coli catabolite activator protein
   2450..2542    -  CDS            lacI (fragment): lac repressor; lacI; The lac repressor binds to the lac operator to inhibit transcription in E. coli. This inhibition can be relieved by adding lactose or isopropyl-β-D-thiogalactopyranoside (IPTG).
   2725..3313    -  rep_origin     ori: high-copy-number ColE1/pMB1/pBR322/pUC origin of replication
   3484..4344    -  CDS            AmpR: β-lactamase; bla; confers resistance to ampicillin, carbenicillin, and related antibiotics
   4345..4449    -  promoter       AmpR promoter: bla
