>Addgene plasmid #124332 | pAS2-his-24::mNeptune | addgene full sequence | sequence record 241916 | Addgene NGS Result
TTAAGTTGGGTAACGCCAGGGTTTTCCCAGTCACGACGTTGTAAAACGACGGCCAGTGAGCGCGCGTAAT
ACGACTCACTATAGGGCGAATTGGAGCTCCACCGCGGACTAGTGGATCCCCCGGGCTGCAGCCTAGGATG
TCTGATTCCGCTGTTGTTGCCGCCGCTGTCGAGCCAAAGGTCCCAAAGGCTAAGGCCGCCAAGGCCGCCA
AGCCAGCCGCCAAGGCCGCCAAGCCAACCAAAGTTGCCAAGGCCAAGGCTCCAGTCGCTCACCCACCATA
CATCAACATGATCAAGGAGGCCATCAAGCAGCTCAAGGACCGCAAAGGAGCTTCCAAGCAGGCAATCCTC
AAGTTCATCTCCCAAAACTACAAGCTCGGAGACAATGTCATCCAGATCAATGCTCATCTCCGTCAGGCTC
TCAAGCGTGGTGTCACCAGCAAGGCCCTTGTTCAAGCCGCCGGATCCGGAGCCAACGGACGTTTCCGTGT
GCCAGAGAAGGCCGCCGCCGCCAAGAAGCCAGCAGCAGCCAAGAAGCCAGCAGCAGCCAAGAAACCAGCA
GCCGCCAAGAAAGCCACTGGAGAGAAGAAGGCAAAGAAGCCAGCCGCTGCCAAGCCAAAGAAGGCCGCCA
CCGGAGATAAGAAGGTCAAGAAGGCCAAGAGCCCAAAGAAGGTTGCCAAGCCAGCTGCCAAGAAGGTCGC
CAAGTCTCCAGCCAAGAAGGCCGCTCCAAAGAAGATCGCCAAGCCAGCTGCCAAGAAGGCCGCCAAGCCA
GCCGCCAAGGCCGCATGCATGGTGAGCAAGGGCGAGGAGCTGATCAAGGAGAACATGCACACGAAGCTGT
ACATGGAAGGCACCGTGAACAACCACCACTTCAAGTGCACCCACGAAGGGGAGGGCAAGCCCTACGAGGG
CACCCAGACCAACAGGATTAAGGTGGTGGAGGGAGGCCCCCTGCCGTTCGCATTCGACATCCTGGCCACC
TGCTTTATGTACGGGAGCAAGACCTTCATCAACCACACCCAGGGCATCCCCGATTTCTTTAAGCAGTCCT
TCCCTGAGGGCTTCACATGGGAGAGAGTCACCACATACGAAGACGGGGGCGTGCTTACCGTTACCCAGGA
CACCAGCCTCCAGGACGGCTGCTTGATCTACAACGTCAAGCTCAGAGGGGTGAACTTCCCATCCAACGGC
CCTGTGATGCAGAAGAAAACACTCGGCTGGGAGGCCAGTACCGAGACCCTGTACCCCGCTGACGGCGGCC
TGGAAGGCAGATGCGACATGGCCCTGAAGCTCGTGGGCGGGGGCCACCTGCACTGCAACCTGAAGACCAC
ATACAGATCCAAGAAACCCGCTAAGAACCTCAAGATGCCCGGCGTCTACTTTGTGGACCGCAGACTGGAA
AGAATCAAGGAGGCCGACAATGAGACCTACGTCGAGCAGCACGAGGTGGCTGTGGCCAGATACTGCGACC
TCCCTAGCAAACTGGGGCACAAACTTAATGGCATGGACGAGCTGTACAAGTAAAAGCTTTGGAATTCGCT
AGCCGGCCATACAAGTAATCCGGATGATCGACGCCAACGTCGTTGAATTTTCAAATTTTAAATACTGAAT
ATTTGTTTTTTTTCCTATTATTTATTTATTCTCTTTGTGTTTTTTTTCTTGCTTTCTAAAAAATTAATTC
AATCCAAATCTAAACATGAGGGGCCCGGTACCCAGCTTTTGTTCCCTTTAGTGAGGGTTAATTGCGCGCT
TGGCGTAATCATGGTCATAGCTGTTTCCTGTGTGAAATTGTTATCCGCTCACAATTCCACACAACATACG
AGCCGGGAGCATAAAGTGTAAAGCCTGGGGTGCCTAATGAGTGAGCTAACTCACATTAATTGCGTTGCGC
TCACTGCCCGCTTTCCAGTCGGGAAACCTGTCGTGCCAGCTGCATTAATGAATCGGCCAACGCGCGGGGA
GAGGCGGTTTGCGTATTGGGCGCTCTTCCGCTTCCTCGCTCACTGACTCGCTGCGCTCGGTCGTTCGGCT
GCGGCGAGCGGTATCAGCTCACTCAAAGGCGGTAATACGGTTATCCACAGAATCAGGGGATAACGCAGGA
AAGAACATGTGAGCAAAAGGCCAGCAAAAGGCCAGGAACCGTAAAAAGGCCGCGTTGCTGGCGTTTTTCC
ATAGGCTCCGCCCCCCTGACGAGCATCACAAAAATCGACGCTCAAGTCAGAGGTGGCGAAACCCGACAGG
ACTATAAAGATACCAGGCGTTTCCCCCTGGAAGCTCCCTCGTGCGCTCTCCTGTTCCGACCCTGCCGCTT
ACCGGATACCTGTCCGCCTTTCTCCCTTCGGGAAGCGTGGCGCTTTCTCATAGCTCACGCTGTAGGTATC
TCAGTTCGGTGTAGGTCGTTCGCTCCAAGCTGGGCTGTGTGCACGAACCCCCCGTTCAGCCCGACCGCTG
CGCCTTATCCGGTAACTATCGTCTTGAGTCCAACCCGGTAAGACACGACTTATCGCCACTGGCAGCAGCC
ACTGGTAACAGGATTAGCAGAGCGAGGTATGTAGGCGGTGCTACAGAGTTCTTGAAGTGGTGGCCTAACT
ACGGCTACACTAGAAGAACAGTATTTGGTATCTGCGCTCTGCTGAAGCCAGTTACCTTCGGAAAAAGAGT
TGGTAGCTCTTGATCCGGCAAACAAACCACCGCTGGTAGCGGTGGTTTTTTTGTTTGCAAGCAGCAGATT
ACGCGCAGAAAAAAAGGATCTCAAGAAGATCCTTTGATCTTTTCTACGGGGTCTGACGCTCAGTGGAACG
AAAACTCACGTTAAGGGATTTTGGTCATGAGATTATCAAAAAGGATCTTCACCTAGATCCTTTTAAATTA
AAAATGAAGTTTTAAATCAATCTAAAGTATATATGAGTAAACTTGGTCTGACAGTTACCAATGCTTAATC
AGTGAGGCACCTATCTCAGCGATCTGCCTATTTCGTTCATCCATAGTTGCCTGACTCCCCGTCGTGTAGA
TAACTACGATACGGGAGGGCTTACCATCTGGCCCCAGTGCTGCAATGATACCGCGAGACCCACGCTCACC
GGCTCCAGATTTATCAGCAATAAACCAGCCAGCCGGAAGGGCCGAGCGCAGAAGTGGTCCTGCAACTTTA
TCCGCCTCCATCCAGTCTATTAATTGTTGCCGGGAAGCTAGAGTAAGTAGTTCGCCAGTTAATAGTTTGC
GCAACGTTGTTGCCATTGCTACAGGCATCGTGGTGTCACGCTCGTCGTTTGGTATGGCTTCATTCAGCTC
CGGTTCCCAACGATCAAGGCGAGTTACATGATCCCCCATGTTGTGCAAAAAAGCGGTTAGCTCCTTCGGT
CCTCCGATCGTTGTCAGAAGTAAGTTGGCCGCAGTGTTATCACTCATGGTTATGGCAGCACTGCATAATT
CTCTTACTGTCATGCCATCCGTAAGATGCTTTTCTGTGACTGGTGAGTACTCAACCAAGTCATTCTGAGA
ATAGTGTATGCGGCGACCGAGTTGCTCTTGCCCGGCGTCAATACGGGATAATACCGCGCCACATAGCAGA
ACTTTAAAAGTGCTCATCATTGGAAAACGTTCTTCGGGGCGAAAACTCTCAAGGATCTTACCGCTGTTGA
GATCCAGTTCGATGTAACCCACTCGTGCACCCAACTGATCTTCAGCATCTTTTACTTTCACCAGCGTTTC
TGGGTGAGCAAAAACAGGAAGGCAAAATGCCGCAAAAAAGGGAATAAGGGCGACACGGAAATGTTGAATA
CTCATACTCTTCCTTTTTCAATATTATTGAAGCATTTATCAGGGTTATTGTCTCATGAGCGGATACATAT
TTGAATGTATTTAGAAAAATAAACAAATAGGGGTTCCGCGCACATTTCCCCGAAAAGTGCCACCTAAATT
GTAAGCGTTAATATTTTGTTAAAATTCGCGTTAAATTTTTGTTAAATCAGCTCATTTTTTAACCAATAGG
CCGAAATCGGCAAAATCCCTTATAAATCAAAAGAATAGACCGAGATAGGGT
[37 nt withheld, positions 4042-4078]
AAAGAACGTGGACTCCAACGTCAAAGG
[49 nt withheld, positions 4106-4154]
T
[91 nt withheld, positions 4156-4246]
G
[124 nt withheld, positions 4248-4371]
CCCATTCGCCATTCAGGCTGCGCAACTGTTGGGAAGGGCGATCGGTGCGGGCCTCTTCGCTATTACGCCA
GCTGGCGAAAGGGGGATGTGCTGCAAGGCGA
Features (pLannotate 1.2.2; 14 found; start..end, strand, type, name):
     67..85      +  promoter       T7 promoter: promoter for bacteriophage T7 RNA polymerase
    108..131     +  misc_feature   MCS (fragment): pBluescript multiple cloning site
    138..725     +  CDS            his-24 (fragment): H24_CAEEL - Also known as H1.1 Experimental evidence at protein level: Swiss-Prot protein existence level 1. Histones H1 are necessary for the condensation of nucleosome chains into higher-order structures. From Caenorhabditis elegans.
    789..1520    +  CDS            mNeptune2.5: mNeptune2.5 is a basic (constitutively fluorescent) red fluorescent protein published in 2014, derived from Entacmaea quadricolor. It is reported to be a rapidly-maturing monomer with moderate acid sensitivity.
   1725..1743    -  promoter       T3 promoter: promoter for bacteriophage T3 RNA polymerase
   1788..1804    -  protein_bind   lac operator: The lac repressor binds to the lac operator to inhibit transcription in E. coli. This inhibition can be relieved by adding lactose or isopropyl-β-D-thiogalactopyranoside (IPTG). lac repressor encoded by lacI
   1812..1842    -  promoter       lac promoter: promoter for the E. coli lac operon
   1857..1878    -  protein_bind   CAP binding site: CAP binding activates transcription in the presence of cAMP. E. coli catabolite activator protein
   1891..1983    -  CDS            lacI (fragment): lac repressor; lacI; The lac repressor binds to the lac operator to inhibit transcription in E. coli. This inhibition can be relieved by adding lactose or isopropyl-β-D-thiogalactopyranoside (IPTG).
   2166..2754    -  rep_origin     ori: high-copy-number ColE1/pMB1/pBR322/pUC origin of replication
   2925..3785    -  CDS            AmpR: β-lactamase; bla; confers resistance to ampicillin, carbenicillin, and related antibiotics
   3786..3890    -  promoter       AmpR promoter: bla
   3943..4371    -  rep_origin     f1 ori (sequence partly withheld): f1 bacteriophage origin of replication; arrow indicates direction of (+) strand synthesis
   4376..59      -  CDS            lacZα (fragment) (across the origin): LacZα fragment of β-galactosidase; lacZ fragment
