[The description below was written by a language model from this plasmid's Addgene catalogue record and pLannotate feature annotations shown in this document.]
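Description:
pAS2-his-24::mNeptune is a small (about 4.5 kb) worm expression plasmid built on the pAS2 backbone, which the feature tables show to be a pBluescript-type cloning vector. It carries a high-copy ColE1/pUC origin for replication in E. coli, an f1 phage origin, and the β-lactamase gene with its own promoter for ampicillin selection. Remnants of the lacZα region, lac promoter/operator, CAP site and a lacI fragment flank the cloning site, as do opposing T7 and T3 phage promoters. These are standard backbone elements rather than functional parts of the payload.

The insert, assembled by Gibson cloning, consists of a coding fragment of the C. elegans linker histone H1 gene his-24 followed shortly downstream, on the same strand, by a far-red fluorescent protein. The catalogue calls this protein mNeptune, and the annotation software matches it to the mNeptune2.5 variant. This arrangement is consistent with a histone–fluorophore fusion. Because the histone associates with chromatin, the fusion should concentrate fluorescence in the nucleus, in line with the stated purpose of expressing nuclear-localized mNeptune.

Neither feature table annotates a C. elegans promoter upstream of his-24 or a worm 3′ UTR. The short unannotated stretch after the fluorescent protein is not identified, and the record does not state what drives expression in the animal. The construct may therefore serve as a promoterless module or cloning intermediate, but the record does not confirm this. The depositor's sequence and the repository's sequencing result have the same length and the same feature order, differing only in the numbering start point.
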