Addgene plasmid #124332: pAS2-his-24::mNeptune
Purpose: Expressing Nuclear Localized mNeptune
Depositing lab: Andrew Leifer. Depositing organization: Princeton University.
Backbone
  Vector backbone: pAS2
  Backbone manufacturer: Anuj Sharma/Leifer Lab
  Vector type: Worm Expression
Growth in bacteria
  Bacterial resistance: Ampicillin, 100 μg/mL
  Growth temperature: 37°C
  Growth strain: DH5alpha
  Copy number: High Copy
Gene/Insert
  Gene/Insert name: mNeptune
  Species: C. elegans (nematode)
  Entrez Gene: his-24 (a.k.a. CELE_M163.3)
  Cloning method: Gibson Cloning
Terms and licenses: Academic/Nonprofit Terms; Industry Terms: Not Available to Industry
How to cite: pAS2-his-24::mNeptune was a gift from Andrew Leifer (Addgene plasmid # 124332 ; http://n2t.net/addgene:124332 ; RRID:Addgene_124332)
